>Addgene plasmid #149686 | CNNM3-CBS-YPet | depositor full sequence | sequence record 292498 | CNNM3-CBS-YPet sequence 6666 bps
TGGCGAATGGG
[124 nt withheld, positions 12-135]
C
[91 nt withheld, positions 137-227]
A
[49 nt withheld, positions 229-277]
CCTTTGACGTTGGAGTCCACGTTCTTT
[37 nt withheld, positions 305-341]
ACCCTATCTCGGTCTATTCTTTTGATTTATAAGGGATTTTGCCGATTTCGGCCTATTGGTTAAAAAATGA
GCTGATTTAACAAAAATTTAACGCGAATTTTAACAAAATATTAACGTTTACAATTTCAGGTGGCACTTTT
CGGGGAAATGTGCGCGGAACCCCTATTTGTTTATTTTTCTAAATACATTCAAATATGTATCCGCTCATGA
GACAATAACCCTGATAAATGCTTCAATAATATTGAAAAAGGAAGAGTATGAGTATTCAACATTTCCGTGT
CGCCCTTATTCCCTTTTTTGCGGCATTTTGCCTTCCTGTTTTTGCTCACCCAGAAACGCTGGTGAAAGTA
AAAGATGCTGAAGATCAGTTGGGTGCACGAGTGGGTTACATCGAACTGGATCTCAACAGCGGTAAGATCC
TTGAGAGTTTTCGCCCCGAAGAACGTTTTCCAATGATGAGCACTTTTAAAGTTCTGCTATGTGGCGCGGT
ATTATCCCGTATTGACGCCGGGCAAGAGCAACTCGGTCGCCGCATACACTATTCTCAGAATGACTTGGTT
GAGTACTCACCAGTCACAGAAAAGCATCTTACGGATGGCATGACAGTAAGAGAATTATGCAGTGCTGCCA
TAACCATGAGTGATAACACTGCGGCCAACTTACTTCTGACAACGATCGGAGGACCGAAGGAGCTAACCGC
TTTTTTGCACAACATGGGGGATCATGTAACTCGCCTTGATCGTTGGGAACCGGAGCTGAATGAAGCCATA
CCAAACGACGAGCGTGACACCACGATGCCTGCAGCAATGGCAACAACGTTGCGCAAACTATTAACTGGCG
AACTACTTACTCTAGCTTCCCGGCAACAATTAATAGACTGGATGGAGGCGGATAAAGTTGCAGGACCACT
TCTGCGCTCGGCCCTTCCGGCTGGCTGGTTTATTGCTGATAAATCTGGAGCCGGTGAGCGTGGGTCTCGC
GGTATCATTGCAGCACTGGGGCCAGATGGTAAGCCCTCCCGTATCGTAGTTATCTACACGACGGGGAGTC
AGGCAACTATGGATGAACGAAATAGACAGATCGCTGAGATAGGTGCCTCACTGATTAAGCATTGGTAACT
GTCAGACCAAGTTTACTCATATATACTTTAGATTGATTTAAAACTTCATTTTTAATTTAAAAGGATCTAG
GTGAAGATCCTTTTTGATAATCTCATGACCAAAATCCCTTAACGTGAGTTTTCGTTCCACTGAGCGTCAG
ACCCCGTAGAAAAGATCAAAGGATCTTCTTGAGATCCTTTTTTTCTGCGCGTAATCTGCTGCTTGCAAAC
AAAAAAACCACCGCTACCAGCGGTGGTTTGTTTGCCGGATCAAGAGCTACCAACTCTTTTTCCGAAGGTA
ACTGGCTTCAGCAGAGCGCAGATACCAAATACTGTCCTTCTAGTGTAGCCGTAGTTAGGCCACCACTTCA
AGAACTCTGTAGCACCGCCTACATACCTCGCTCTGCTAATCCTGTTACCAGTGGCTGCTGCCAGTGGCGA
TAAGTCGTGTCTTACCGGGTTGGACTCAAGACGATAGTTACCGGATAAGGCGCAGCGGTCGGGCTGAACG
GGGGGTTCGTGCACACAGCCCAGCTTGGAGCGAACGACCTACACCGAACTGAGATACCTACAGCGTGAGC
TATGAGAAAGCGCCACGCTTCCCGAAGGGAGAAAGGCGGACAGGTATCCGGTAAGCGGCAGGGTCGGAAC
AGGAGAGCGCACGAGGGAGCTTCCAGGGGGAAACGCCTGGTATCTTTATAGTCCTGTCGGGTTTCGCCAC
CTCTGACTTGAGCGTCGATTTTTGTGATGCTCGTCAGGGGGGCGGAGCCTATGGAAAAACGCCAGCAACG
CGGCCTTTTTACGGTTCCTGGCCTTTTGCTGGCCTTTTGCTCACATGTTCTTTCCTGCGTTATCCCCTGA
TTCTGTGGATAACCGTATTACCGCCTTTGAGTGAGCTGATACCGCTCGCCGCAGCCGAACGACCGAGCGC
AGCGAGTCAGTGAGCGAGGAAGCGGAAGAGCGCCTGATGCGGTATTTTCTCCTTACGCATCTGTGCGGTA
TTTCACACCGCATATATGGTGCACTCTCAGTACAATCTGCTCTGATGCCGCATAGTTAAGCCAGTATACA
CTCCGCTATCGCTACGTGACTGGGTCATGGCTGCGCCCCGACACCCGCCAACACCCGCTGACGCGCCCTG
ACGGGCTTGTCTGCTCCCGGCATCCGCTTACAGACAAGCTGTGACCGTCTCCGGGAGCTGCATGTGTCAG
AGGTTTTCACCGTCATCACCGAAACGCGCGAGGCAGCTGCGGTAAAGCTCATCAGCGTGGTCGTGAAGCG
ATTCACAGATGTCTGCCTGTTCATCCGCGTCCAGCTCGTTGAGTTTCTCCAGAAGCGTTAATGTCTGGCT
TCTGATAAAGCGGGCCATGTTAAGGGCGGTTTTTTCCTGTTTGGTCACTGATGCCTCCGTGTAAGGGGGA
TTTCTGTTCATGGGGGTAATGATACCGATGAAACGAGAGAGGATGCTCACGATACGGGTTACTGATGATG
AACATGCCCGGTTACTGGAACGTTGTGAGGGTAAACAACTGGCGGTATGGATGCGGCGGGACCAGAGAAA
AATCACTCAGGGTCAATGCCAGCGCTTCGTTAATACAGATGTAGGTGTTCCACAGGGTAGCCAGCAGCAT
CCTGCGATGCAGATCCGGAACATAATGGTGCAGGGCGCTGACTTCCGCGTTTCCAGACTTTACGAAACAC
GGAAACCGAAGACCATTCATGTTGTTGCTCAGGTCGCAGACGTTTTGCAGCAGCAGTCGCTTCACGTTCG
CTCGCGTATCGGTGATTCATTCTGCTAACCAGTAAGGCAACCCCGCCAGCCTAGCCGGGTCCTCAACGAC
AGGAGCACGATCATGCGCACCCGTGGGGCCGCCATGCCGGCGATAATGGCCTGCTTCTCGCCGAAACGTT
TGGTGGCGGGACCAGTGACGAAGGCTTGAGCGAGGGCGTGCAAGATTCCGAATACCGCAAGCGACAGGCC
GATCATCGTCGCGCTCCAGCGAAAGCGGTCCTCGCCGAAAATGACCCAGAGCGCTGCCGGCACCTGTCCT
ACGAGTTGCATGATAAAGAAGACAGTCATAAGTGCGGCGACGATAGTCATGCCCCGCGCCCACCGGAAGG
AGCTGACTGGGTTGAAGGCTCTCAAGGGCATCGGTCGAGATCCCGGTGCCTAATGAGTGAGCTAACTTAC
ATTAATTGCGTTGCGCTCACTGCCCGCTTTCCAGTCGGGAAACCTGTCGTGCCAGCTGCATTAATGAATC
GGCCAACGCGCGGGGAGAGGCGGTTTGCGTATTGGGCGCCAGGGTGGTTTTTCTTTTCACCAGTGAGACG
GGCAACAGCTGATTGCCCTTCACCGCCTGGCCCTGAGAGAGTTGCAGCAAGCGGTCCACGCTGGTTTGCC
CCAGCAGGCGAAAATCCTGTTTGATGGTGGTTAACGGCGGGATATAACATGAGCTGTCTTCGGTATCGTC
GTATCCCACTACCGAGATATCCGCACCAACGCGCAGCCCGGACTCGGTAATGGCGCGCATTGCGCCCAGC
GCCATCTGATCGTTGGCAACCAGCATCGCAGTGGGAACGATGCCCTCATTCAGCATTTGCATGGTTTGTT
GAAAACCGGACATGGCACTCCAGTCGCCTTCCCGTTCCGCTATCGGCTGAATTTGATTGCGAGTGAGATA
TTTATGCCAGCCAGCCAGACGCAGACGCGCCGAGACAGAACTTAATGGGCCCGCTAACAGCGCGATTTGC
TGGTGACCCAATGCGACCAGATGCTCCACGCCCAGTCGCGTACCGTCTTCATGGGAGAAAATAATACTGT
TGATGGGTGTCTGGTCAGAGACATCAAGAAATAACGCCGGAACATTAGTGCAGGCAGCTTCCACAGCAAT
GGCATCCTGGTCATCCAGCGGATAGTTAATGATCAGCCCACTGACGCGTTGCGCGAGAAGATTGTGCACC
GCCGCTTTACAGGCTTCGACGCCGCTTCGTTCTACCATCGACACCACCACGCTGGCACCCAGTTGATCGG
CGCGAGATTTAATCGCCGCGACAATTTGCGACGGCGCGTGCAGGGCCAGACTGGAGGTGGCAACGCCAAT
CAGCAACGACTGTTTGCCCGCCAGTTGTTGTGCCACGCGGTTGGGAATGTAATTCAGCTCCGCCATCGCC
GCTTCCACTTTTTCCCGCGTTTTCGCAGAAACGTGGCTGGCCTGGTTCACCACGCGGGAAACGGTCTGAT
AAGAGACACCGGCATACTCTGCGACATCGTATAACGTTACTGGTTTCACATTCACCACCCTGAATTGACT
CTCTTCCGGGCGCTATCATGCCATACCGCGAAAGGTTTTGCGCCATTCGATGGTGTCCGGGATCTCGACG
CTCTCCCTTATGCGACTCCTGCATTAGGAAGCAGCCCAGTAGTAGGTTGAGGCCGTTGAGCACCGCCGCC
GCAAGGAATGGTGCATGCAAGGAGATGGCGCCCAACAGTCCCCCGGCCACGGGGCCTGCCACCATACCCA
CGCCGAAACAAGCGCTCATGAGCCCGAAGTGGCGAGCCCGATCTTCCCCATCGGTGATGTCGGCGATATA
GGCGCCAGCAACCGCACCTGTGGCGCCGGTGATGCCGGCCACGATGCGTCCGGCGTAGAGGATCGAGATC
TCGATCCCGCGAAATTAATACGACTCACTATAGGGGAATTGTGAGCGGATAACAATTCCCCTCTAGAAAT
AATTTTGTTTAACTTTAAGAAGGAGATATACATATGTACAGCGATCTCAGCAAGGGCGTGCTGAGATGCA
GGACAGTGGAGGACGTGCTCACCCCCCTGGAGGACTGTTTCATGCTGGACGCCAGCACCGTGCTCGACTT
TGGCGTGCTCGCCTCCATCATGCAGTCCGGCCACACCCGTATTCCTGTGTATGAGGAGGAGAGGTCCAAT
ATCGTGGACATGCTCTACCTGAAGGACCTGGCCTTCGTGGACCCTGAGGACTGCACACCTCTGAGCACCA
TCACCAGGTTCTACAACCACCCCCTCCACTTCGTGTTCAATGACACCAAACTGGACGCCGTGCTGGAGGA
GTTCAAGAGGGGCAAGAGCCACCTGGCCATCGTGCAGAAGGTCAACAATGAGGGCGAGGGAGACCCCTTC
TACGAGGTGCTGGGCCTGGTGACCCTGGAGGACGTCATCGAGGAGATCATCAGGTCCGAGATCCTGGACG
AGCTCGAGGGAAGTATGTCTAAAGGTGAAGAATTATTCACTGGTGTTGTCCCAATTTTGGTTGAATTAGA
TGGTGATGTTAATGGTCACAAATTTTCTGTCTCCGGTGAAGGTGAAGGTGATGCTACGTACGGTAAATTG
ACCTTAAAATTACTCTGTACTACTGGTAAATTGCCAGTTCCATGGCCAACCTTAGTCACTACTTTAGGTT
ATGGTGTTCAATGTTTTGCTAGATACCCAGATCATATGAAACAACATGACTTTTTCAAGTCTGCCATGCC
AGAAGGTTATGTTCAAGAAAGAACTATTTTTTTCAAAGATGACGGTAACTACAAGACCAGAGCTGAAGTC
AAGTTTGAAGGTGATACCTTAGTTAATAGAATCGAATTAAAAGGTATTGATTTTAAAGAAGATGGTAACA
TTTTAGGTCACAAATTGGAATACAACTATAACTCTCACAATGTTTACATCACTGCTGACAAACAAAAGAA
TGGTATCAAAGCTAACTTCAAAATTAGACACAACATTGAAGATGGTGGTGTTCAATTAGCTGACCATTAT
CAACAAAATACTCCAATTGGTGATGGTCCAGTCTTGTTACCAGACAACCATTACTTATCCTATCAATCTG
CCTTATTCAAAGATCCAAACGAAAAGAGAGACCACATGGTCTTGTTAGAATTTTTGACTGCTGCTGGTAT
TACCGAGGGTATGAATGAATTGTACAAACTCGAGAGTAGTGGCCTGGAAGTTCTGTTCCAGGGGCCCTTT
ACTAGTCATCACCATCACCATCACCATCACTGAGCTAGCCAGCCAGAACTCGCCCCGGAAGACCCCGAGG
ATGTCGAGCACCACCACCACCACCACTGAGATCCGGCTGCTAACAAAGCCCGAAAGGAAGCTGAGTTGGC
TGCTGCCACCGCTGAGCAATAACTAGCATAACCCCTTGGGGCCTCTAAACGGGTCTTGAGGGGTTTTTTG
CTGAAAGGAGGAACTATATCCGGAT
Features (pLannotate 1.2.2; 22 found; start..end, strand, type, name):
     12..467     +  rep_origin     f1 ori (sequence partly withheld): f1 bacteriophage origin of replication; arrow indicates direction of (+) strand synthesis
    494..598     +  promoter       AmpR promoter: bla
    599..1459    +  CDS            AmpR: β-lactamase; bla; confers resistance to ampicillin, carbenicillin, and related antibiotics
   1630..2218    +  rep_origin     ori: high-copy-number ColE1/pMB1/pBR322/pUC origin of replication
   2404..2546    -  misc_feature   bom: basis of mobility region from pBR322
   2648..2839    -  CDS            rop: Rop protein, which maintains plasmids at low copy number; rop
   2856..3236    +  CDS            YPB1_ECOLX: Protein predicted: Swiss-Prot protein existence level 4. From Escherichia coli.
   3308..3599    -  CDS            TcR (fragment): tetracycline efflux protein; tet; confers resistance to tetracycline
   3614..3635    -  protein_bind   CAP binding site: CAP binding activates transcription in the presence of cAMP. E. coli catabolite activator protein
   3648..4730    -  CDS            lacI: lac repressor; lacI; The lac repressor binds to the lac operator to inhibit transcription in E. coli. This inhibition can be relieved by adding lactose or isopropyl-β-D-thiogalactopyranoside (IPTG).
   4731..4808    -  promoter       lacI promoter: lacI
   4816..5095    -  CDS            TcR (fragment): tetracycline efflux protein; tet; confers resistance to tetracycline
   5117..5135    +  promoter       T7 promoter: promoter for bacteriophage T7 RNA polymerase
   5136..5160    +  protein_bind   lac operator: The lac repressor binds to the lac operator to inhibit transcription in E. coli. This inhibition can be relieved by adding lactose or isopropyl-β-D-thiogalactopyranoside (IPTG). lac repressor encoded by lacI
   5175..5197    +  RBS            RBS: efficient ribosome binding site from bacteriophage T7 gene 10 (Olins and Rangwala, 1989)
   5208..5669    +  CDS            CNNM3 (fragment): CNNM3_HUMAN - Also known as ACDP3. Experimental evidence at protein level: Swiss-Prot protein existence level 1. Probable metal transporter. From Homo sapiens (Human).
   5676..6389    +  CDS            YPet: yellow fluorescent protein optimized for FRET with CyPet (Nguyen and Daugherty, 2005)
   6438..6458    +  CDS            7xHis: 6xHis affinity tag
   6471..6503    +  CDS            HSV tag: HSV (herpes simplex virus) epitope tag
   6510..6527    +  CDS            9xHis (fragment): 9xHis affinity tag
   6537..6586    +  CDS            SET1 (fragment): solubility-enhancement tag derived from T7 phage gene 10B
   6594..6641    +  terminator     T7 terminator: transcription terminator for bacteriophage T7 RNA polymerase
