>Addgene plasmid #149686 | CNNM3-CBS-YPet | addgene full sequence | sequence record 300774 | Addgene NGS Result
AGACGCGCCGAGACAGAACTTAATGGGCCCGCTAACAGCGCGATTTGCTGGTGACCCAATGCGACCAGAT
GCTCCACGCCCAGTCGCGTACCGTCTTCATAGGAGAAAATAATACTGTTGATGGGTGTCTGGTCAGAGAC
ATCAAGAAATAACGCCGGAACATTAGTGCAGGCAGCTTCCACAGCAATGGCATCCTGGTCATCCAGCGGA
TAGTTAATGATCAGCCCACTGACGCGTTGCGCGAGAAGATTGTGCACCGCCGCTTTACAGGCTTCGACGC
CGCTTCGTTCTACCATCGACACCACCACGCTGGCACCCAGTTGATCGGCGCGAGATTTAATCGCCGCGAC
AATTTGCGACGGCGCGTGCAGGGCCAGACTGGAGGTGGCAACGCCAATCAGCAACGACTGTTTGCCCGCC
AGTTGTTGTGCCACGCGGTTGGGAATGTAATTCAGCTCCGCCATCGCCGCTTCCACTTTTTCCCGCGTTT
TCGCAGAAACGTGGCTGGCCTGGTTCACCACGCGGGAAACGGTCTGATAAGAGACACCGGCATACTCTGC
GACATCGTATAACGTTACTGGTTTCACATTCACCACCCTGAATTGACTCTCTTCTGGGCGCTATCATGCC
ATACCGCGAAAGGTTTTGCGCCATTCGATGGTGTCCGGGATCTCGACGCTCTCCCTTATGCGACTCCTGC
ATTAGGAAGCAGCCCAGTAGTAGGTTGAGGCCGTTGAGCACCGCCGCCGCAAGGAATGGTGCATGCAAGG
AGATGGCGCCCAACAGTCCCCCGGCCACGGGGCCTGCCACCATACCCACGCCGAAACAAGCGCTCATGAG
CCCGAAGTGGCGAGCCCGATCTTCCCCATCGGTGATGTCGGCGATATAGGCGCCAGCAACCGCACCTGTG
GCGCCGGTGATGCCGGCCACGATGCGTCCGGCGTAGAGGATCGAGATCTCGATCCCGCGAAATTAATACG
ACTCACTATAGGGGAATTGTGAGCGGATAACAATTCCCCTCTAGAAATAATTTTGTTTAACTTTAAGAAG
GAGATATACATATGTACAGCGATCTCAGCAAGGGCGTGCTGAGATGCAGGACAGTGGAGGACGTGCTCAC
CCCCCTGGAGGACTGTTTCATGCTGGACGCCAGCACCGTGCTCGACTTTGGCGTGCTCGCCTCCATCATG
CAGTCCGGCCACACCCGTATTCCTGTGTATGAGGAGGAGAGGTCCAATATCGTGGACATGCTCTACCTGA
AGGACCTGGCCTTCGTGGACCCTGAGGACTGCACACCTCTGAGCACCATCACCAGGTTCTACAACCACCC
CCTCCACTTCGTGTTCAATGACACCAAACTGGACGCCGTGCTGGAGGAGTTCAAGAGGGGCAAGAGCCAC
CTGGCCATCGTGCAGAAGGTCAACAATGAGGGCGAGGGAGACCCCTTCTACGAGGTGCTGGGCCTGGTGA
CCCTGGAGGACGTCATCGAGGAGATCATCAGGTCCGAGATCCTGGACGAGCTCGAGGGAAGTATGTCTAA
AGGTGAAGAATTATTCACTGGTGTTGTCCCAATTTTGGTTGAATTAGATGGTGATGTTAATGGTCACAAA
TTTTCTGTCTCCGGTGAAGGTGAAGGTGATGCTACGTACGGTAAATTGACCTTAAAATTACTCTGTACTA
CTGGTAAATTGCCAGTTCCATGGCCAACCTTAGTCACTACTTTAGGTTATGGTGTTCAATGTTTTGCTAG
ATACCCAGATCATATGAAACAACATGACTTTTTCAAGTCTGCCATGCCAGAAGGTTATGTTCAAGAAAGA
ACTATTTTTTTCAAAGATGACGGTAACTACAAGACCAGAGCTGAAGTCAAGTTTGAAGGTGATACCTTAG
TTAATAGAATCGAATTAAAAGGTATTGATTTTAAAGAAGATGGTAACATTTTAGGTCACAAATTGGAATA
CAACTATAACTCTCACAATGTTTACATCACTGCTGACAAACAAAAGAATGGTATCAAAGCTAACTTCAAA
ATTAGACACAACATTGAAGATGGTGGTGTTCAATTAGCTGACCATTATCAACAAAATACTCCAATTGGTG
ATGGTCCAGTCTTGTTACCAGACAACCATTACTTATCCTATCAATCTGCCTTATTCAAAGATCCAAACGA
AAAGAGAGACCACATGGTCTTGTTAGAATTTTTGACTGCTGCTGGTATTACCGAGGGTATGAATGAATTG
TACAAACTCGAGAGTAGTGGCCTGGAAGTTCTGTTCCAGGGGCCCTTTACTAGTCATCACCATCACCATC
ACCATCACTGAGCTAGCCAGCCAGAACTCGCCCCGGAAGACCCCGAGGATGTCGAGCACCACCACCACCA
CCACTGAGATCCGGCTGCTAACAAAGCCCGAAAGGAAGCTGAGTTGGCTGCTGCCACCGCTGAGCAATAA
CTAGCATAACCCCTTGGGGCCTCTAAACGGGTCTTGAGGGGTTTTTTGCTGAAAGGAGGAACTATATCCG
GATTGGCGAATGGG
[124 nt withheld, positions 2535-2658]
C
[91 nt withheld, positions 2660-2750]
A
[49 nt withheld, positions 2752-2800]
CCTTTGACGTTGGAGTCCACGTTCTTT
[37 nt withheld, positions 2828-2864]
ACCCTATCTCGGTCTATTCTTTTGATTTATAAGGGATTTTGCCGATTTCGGCCTATTGGTTAAAAAATGA
GCTGATTTAACAAAAATTTAACGCGAATTTTAACAAAATATTAACGCTTACAATTTAGGTGGCACTTTTC
GGGGAAATGTGCGCGGAACCCCTATTTGTTTATTTTTCTAAATACATTCAAATATGTATCCGCTCATGAG
ACAATAACCCTGATAAATGCTTCAATAATATTGAAAAAGGAAGAGTATGAGTATTCAACATTTCCGTGTC
GCCCTTATTCCCTTTTTTGCGGCATTTTGCCTTCCTGTTTTTGCTCACCCAGAAACGCTGGTGAAAGTAA
AAGATGCTGAAGATCAGTTGGGTGCACGAGTGGGTTACATCGAACTGGATCTCAACAGCGGTAAGATCCT
TGAGAGTTTTCGCCCCGAAGAACGTTTTCCAATGATGAGCACTTTTAAAGTTCTGCTATGTGGCGCGGTA
TTATCCCGTATTGACGCCGGGCAAGAGCAACTCGGTCGCCGCATACACTATTCTCAGAATGACTTGGTTG
AGTACTCACCAGTCACAGAAAAGCATCTTACGGATGGCATGACAGTAAGAGAATTATGCAGTGCTGCCAT
AACCATGAGTGATAACACTGCGGCCAACTTACTTCTGACAACGATCGGAGGACCGAAGGAGCTAACCGCT
TTTTTGCACAACATGGGGGATCATGTAACTCGCCTTGATCGTTGGGAACCGGAGCTGAATGAAGCCATAC
CAAACGACGAGCGTGACACCACGATGCCTGCAGCAATGGCAACAACGTTGCGCAAACTATTAACTGGCGA
ACTACTTACTCTAGCTTCCCGGCAACAATTAATAGACTGGATGGAGGCGGATAAAGTTGCAGGACCACTT
CTGCGCTCGGCCCTTCCGGCTGGCTGGTTTATTGCTGATAAATCTGGAGCCGGTGAGCGTGGGTCTCGCG
GTATCATTGCAGCACTGGGGCCAGATGGTAAGCCCTCCCGTATCGTAGTTATCTACACGACGGGGAGTCA
GGCAACTATGGATGAACGAAATAGACAGATCGCTGAGATAGGTGCCTCACTGATTAAGCATTGGTAACTG
TCAGACCAAGTTTACTCATATATACTTTAGATTGATTTAAAACTTCATTTTTAATTTAAAAGGATCTAGG
TGAAGATCCTTTTTGATAATCTCATGACCAAAATCCCTTAACGTGAGTTTTCGTTCCACTGAGCGTCAGA
CCCCGTAGAAAAGATCAAAGGATCTTCTTGAGATCCTTTTTTTCTGCGCGTAATCTGCTGCTTGCAAACA
AAAAAACCACCGCTACCAGCGGTGGTTTGTTTGCCGGATCAAGAGCTACCAACTCTTTTTCCGAAGGTAA
CTGGCTTCAGCAGAGCGCAGATACCAAATACTGTCCTTCTAGTGTAGCCGTAGTTAGGCCACCACTTCAA
GAACTCTGTAGCACCGCCTACATACCTCGCTCTGCTAATCCTGTTACCAGTGGCTGCTGCCAGTGGCGAT
AAGTCGTGTCTTACCGGGTTGGACTCAAGACGATAGTTACCGGATAAGGCGCAGCGGTCGGGCTGAACGG
GGGGTTCGTGCACACAGCCCAGCTTGGAGCGAACGACCTACACCGAACTGAGATACCTACAGCGTGAGCT
ATGAGAAAGCGCCACGCTTCCCGAAGGGAGAAAGGCGGACAGGTATCCGGTAAGCGGCAGGGTCGGAACA
GGAGAGCGCACGAGGGAGCTTCCAGGGGGAAACGCCTGGTATCTTTATAGTCCTGTCGGGTTTCGCCACC
TCTGACTTGAGCGTCGATTTTTGTGATGCTCGTCAGGGGGGCGGAGCCTATGGAAAAACGCCAGCAACGC
GGCCTTTTTACGGTTCCTGGCCTTTTGCTGGCCTTTTGCTCACATGTTCTTTCCTGCGTTATCCCCTGAT
TCTGTGGATAACCGTATTACCGCCTTTGAGTGAGCTGATACCGCTCGCCGCAGCCGAACGACCGAGCGCA
GCGAGTCAGTGAGCGAGGAAGCGGAAGAGCGCCTGATGCGGTATTTTCTCCTTGCGCATCTGTGCGGTAT
TTCACACCGCAATGGTGCACTCTCAGTACAATCTGCTCTGATGCCGCATAGTTAAGCCAGTATACACTCC
GCTATCGCTACGTGACTGGGTCATGGCTGCGCCCCGACACCCGCCAACACCCGCTGACGCGCCCTGACGG
GCTTGTCTGCTCCCGGCATCCGCTTACAGACAAGCTGTGACCGTCTCCGGGAGCTGCATGTGTCAGAGGT
TTTCACCGTCATCACCGAAACGCGCGAGGCAGCTGCGGTAAAGCTCATCAGCGTGGTCGTGAAGCGATTC
ACAGATGTCTGCCTGTTCATCCGCGTCCAGCTCGTTGAGTTTCTCCAGAAGCGTTAATGTCTGGCTTCTG
ATAAAGCGGGCCATGTTAAGGGCGGTTTTTTCCTGTTTGGTCACTGATGCCTCCGTGTAAGGGGGATTTC
TGTTCATGGGGGTAATGATACCGATGAAACGAGAGAGGATGCTCACGATACGGGTTACTGATGATGAACA
TGCCCGGTTACTGGAACGTTGTGAGGGTAAACAACTGGCGGTATGGATGCGGCGGGACCAGAGAAAAATC
ACTCAGGGTCAATGCCAGCGCTTCGTTAATACAGATGTAGGTGTTCCACAGGGTAGCCAGCAGCATCCTG
CGATGCAGATCCGGAACATAATGGTGCAGGGCGCTGACTTCCGCGTTTCCAGACTTTACGAAACACGGAA
ACCGAAGACCATTCATGTTGTTGCTCAGGTCGCAGACGTTTTGCAGCAGCAGTCGCTTCACGTTCGCTCG
CGTATCGGTGATTCATTCTGCTAACCAGTAAGGCAACCCCGCCAGCCTAGCCGGGTCCTCAACGACAGGA
GCACGATCATGCGCACCCGTGGGGCCGCCATGCCGGCGATAATGGCCTGCTTCTCGCCGAAACGTTTGGT
GGCGGGACCAGTGACGAAGGCTTGAGCGAGGGCGTGCAAGATTCCGAATACCGCAAGCGACAGGCCGATC
ATCGTCGCGCTCCAGCGAAAGCGGTCCTCGCCGAAAATGACCCAGAGCGCTGCCGGCACCTGTCCTACGA
GTTGCATGATAAAGAAGACAGTCATAAGTGCGGCGACGATAGTCATGCCCCGCGCCCACCGGAAGGAGCT
GACTGGGTTGAAGGCTCTCAAGGGCATCGGTCGAGATCCCGGTGCCTAATGAGTGAGCTAACTTACATTA
ATTGCGTTGCGCTCACTGCCCGCTTTCCAGTCGGGAAACCTGTCGTGCCAGCTGCATTAATGAATCGGCC
AACGCGCGGGGAGAGGCGGTTTGCGTATTGGGCGCCAGGGTGGTTTTTCTTTTCACCAGTGAGACGGGCA
ACAGCTGATTGCCCTTCACCGCCTGGCCCTGAGAGAGTTGCAGCAAGCGGTCCACGCTGGTTTGCCCCAG
CAGGCGAAAATCCTGTTTGATGGTGGTTAACGGCGGGATATAACATGAGCTGTCTTCGGTATCGTCGTAT
CCCACTACCGAGATATCCGCACCAACGCGCAGCCCGGACTCGGTAATGGCGCGCATTGCGCCCAGCGCCA
TCTGATCGTTGGCAACCAGCATCGCAGTGGGAACGATGCCCTCATTCAGCATTTGCATGGTTTGTTGAAA
ACCGGACATGGCACTCCAGTCGCCTTCCCGTTCCGCTATCGGCTGAATTTGATTGCGAGTGAGATATTTA
TGCCAGCCAGCCAGACGC
Features (pLannotate 1.2.2; 22 found; start..end, strand, type, name):
    588..665     -  promoter       lacI promoter: lacI
    673..952     -  CDS            TcR (fragment): tetracycline efflux protein; tet; confers resistance to tetracycline
    974..992     +  promoter       T7 promoter: promoter for bacteriophage T7 RNA polymerase
    993..1017    +  protein_bind   lac operator: The lac repressor binds to the lac operator to inhibit transcription in E. coli. This inhibition can be relieved by adding lactose or isopropyl-β-D-thiogalactopyranoside (IPTG). lac repressor encoded by lacI
   1032..1054    +  RBS            RBS: efficient ribosome binding site from bacteriophage T7 gene 10 (Olins and Rangwala, 1989)
   1065..1526    +  CDS            CNNM3 (fragment): CNNM3_HUMAN - Also known as ACDP3. Experimental evidence at protein level: Swiss-Prot protein existence level 1. Probable metal transporter. From Homo sapiens (Human).
   1533..2246    +  CDS            YPet: yellow fluorescent protein optimized for FRET with CyPet (Nguyen and Daugherty, 2005)
   2295..2315    +  CDS            7xHis: 6xHis affinity tag
   2328..2360    +  CDS            HSV tag: HSV (herpes simplex virus) epitope tag
   2367..2384    +  CDS            9xHis (fragment): 9xHis affinity tag
   2394..2443    +  CDS            SET1 (fragment): solubility-enhancement tag derived from T7 phage gene 10B
   2451..2498    +  terminator     T7 terminator: transcription terminator for bacteriophage T7 RNA polymerase
   2535..2963    +  rep_origin     f1 ori (sequence partly withheld): f1 bacteriophage origin of replication; arrow indicates direction of (+) strand synthesis
   3016..3120    +  promoter       AmpR promoter: bla
   3121..3981    +  CDS            AmpR: β-lactamase; bla; confers resistance to ampicillin, carbenicillin, and related antibiotics
   4152..4740    +  rep_origin     ori: high-copy-number ColE1/pMB1/pBR322/pUC origin of replication
   4926..5065    -  misc_feature   bom: basis of mobility region from pBR322
   5167..5358    -  CDS            rop: Rop protein, which maintains plasmids at low copy number; rop
   5375..5755    +  CDS            YPB1_ECOLX: Protein predicted: Swiss-Prot protein existence level 4. From Escherichia coli.
   5827..6118    -  CDS            TcR (fragment): tetracycline efflux protein; tet; confers resistance to tetracycline
   6133..6154    -  protein_bind   CAP binding site: CAP binding activates transcription in the presence of cAMP. E. coli catabolite activator protein
   6167..587     -  CDS            lacI (across the origin): lac repressor; lacI; The lac repressor binds to the lac operator to inhibit transcription in E. coli. This inhibition can be relieved by adding lactose or isopropyl-β-D-thiogalactopyranoside (IPTG).
