[The description below was written by a language model from this plasmid's Addgene catalogue record and pLannotate feature annotations shown in this document.]
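Description:
CNNM3-CBS-YPet is a bacterial expression plasmid built on a modified pET-25b backbone (pET-25b-HRV3C-Cter8his) for producing a fluorescently labelled fragment of human CNNM3 in E. coli. It carries a pBR322-type origin together with the bom region and the rop gene, consistent with its listing as low copy, plus an f1 origin and a β-lactamase cassette for ampicillin selection. Short tetracycline-resistance fragments flanking the expression region are non-functional remnants of the pBR322 lineage. Two full sequence records (depositor and sequencing-derived, differing by only a few nucleotides in length) give the same feature set in a different circular register.

The expression cassette is the standard pET arrangement: a T7 promoter followed by a lac operator and the T7 gene 10 ribosome binding site, with a plasmid-borne lacI gene providing repressor so that transcription is IPTG-inducible in hosts supplying T7 RNA polymerase, and a T7 terminator at the end. The open reading frame, cloned between NdeI and XhoI, fuses a fragment of CNNM3 (ACDP3) corresponding to its CBS domain directly upstream of YPet, a yellow fluorescent protein optimised as a FRET partner of CyPet. A C-terminal polyhistidine tag, described as eight histidines, follows YPet for affinity purification; the backbone name implies an HRV 3C protease site before it, although this is not annotated. An HSV epitope tag and a further His stretch from the original pET-25b are detected downstream, but the record does not show whether they are translated.

The purified fusion protein is intended for a FRET-based assay of binding between the CNNM3 CBS domain and the phosphatase PRL2, used for screening potential inhibitors of that interaction.
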