Addgene plasmid #149686: CNNM3-CBS-YPet
Purpose: For the FRET-based binding assay between human CNNM3 CBS domain and PRL2.
Depositing lab: Motoyuki Hattori. Depositing organization: Fudan University. Publication: A FRET-based screening method to detect potential inhibitors of the binding of CNNM3 to PRL2. Cai F, Huang Y, Wang M, Sun M, Zhao Y, Hattori M. Sci Rep. 2020 Jul 30;10(1):12879. doi: 10.1038/s41598-020-69818-x. PubMed 32733084.
Backbone
  Vector backbone: pET-25b-HRV3C-Cter8his
  Vector type: Bacterial Expression
Growth in bacteria
  Bacterial resistance: Ampicillin, 100 μg/mL
  Growth temperature: 37°C
  Growth strain: DH5alpha
  Copy number: Low Copy
Gene/Insert
  Gene/Insert name: CNNM3-CBS-YPet
  Species: H. sapiens (human), Synthetic
  Entrez Gene: CNNM3 (a.k.a. ACDP3)
  Promoter: T7
  Tag / fusion protein: 8 histidine tag (C terminal on backbone)
  Cloning method: Ligation Independent Cloning
  Sequencing primers: 5′ T7; 3′ T7-term
Terms and licenses: Academic/Nonprofit Terms; Industry Terms: Not Available to Industry
Depositor comments: 5' cloning site: NdeI, 3' cloning site: XhoI
How to cite: CNNM3-CBS-YPet was a gift from Motoyuki Hattori (Addgene plasmid # 149686 ; http://n2t.net/addgene:149686 ; RRID:Addgene_149686)
