>Addgene plasmid #149686 | CNNM3-CBS-YPet | depositor partial sequence | sequence record 292501 | CNNM3-CBS-YPet
CATATGTACAGCGATCTCAGCAAGGGCGTGCTGAGATGCAGGACAGTGGAGGACGTGCTCACCCCCCTGG
AGGACTGTTTCATGCTGGACGCCAGCACCGTGCTCGACTTTGGCGTGCTCGCCTCCATCATGCAGTCCGG
CCACACCCGTATTCCTGTGTATGAGGAGGAGAGGTCCAATATCGTGGACATGCTCTACCTGAAGGACCTG
GCCTTCGTGGACCCTGAGGACTGCACACCTCTGAGCACCATCACCAGGTTCTACAACCACCCCCTCCACT
TCGTGTTCAATGACACCAAACTGGACGCCGTGCTGGAGGAGTTCAAGAGGGGCAAGAGCCACCTGGCCAT
CGTGCAGAAGGTCAACAATGAGGGCGAGGGAGACCCCTTCTACGAGGTGCTGGGCCTGGTGACCCTGGAG
GACGTCATCGAGGAGATCATCAGGTCCGAGATCCTGGACGAGCTCGAGGGAAGTATGTCTAAAGGTGAAG
AATTATTCACTGGTGTTGTCCCAATTTTGGTTGAATTAGATGGTGATGTTAATGGTCACAAATTTTCTGT
CTCCGGTGAAGGTGAAGGTGATGCTACGTACGGTAAATTGACCTTAAAATTACTCTGTACTACTGGTAAA
TTGCCAGTTCCATGGCCAACCTTAGTCACTACTTTAGGTTATGGTGTTCAATGTTTTGCTAGATACCCAG
ATCATATGAAACAACATGACTTTTTCAAGTCTGCCATGCCAGAAGGTTATGTTCAAGAAAGAACTATTTT
TTTCAAAGATGACGGTAACTACAAGACCAGAGCTGAAGTCAAGTTTGAAGGTGATACCTTAGTTAATAGA
ATCGAATTAAAAGGTATTGATTTTAAAGAAGATGGTAACATTTTAGGTCACAAATTGGAATACAACTATA
ACTCTCACAATGTTTACATCACTGCTGACAAACAAAAGAATGGTATCAAAGCTAACTTCAAAATTAGACA
CAACATTGAAGATGGTGGTGTTCAATTAGCTGACCATTATCAACAAAATACTCCAATTGGTGATGGTCCA
GTCTTGTTACCAGACAACCATTACTTATCCTATCAATCTGCCTTATTCAAAGATCCAAACGAAAAGAGAG
ACCACATGGTCTTGTTAGAATTTTTGACTGCTGCTGGTATTACCGAGGGTATGAATGAATTGTACAAACT
CGAG
